Addgene plasmid #27553: pCMV4-HA
Purpose: (Empty Backbone)
Depositing lab: Shao-Cong Sun. Depositing organization: Pennsylvania State University, College of Medicine. Publication: Negative regulation of the nuclear factor kappa B-inducing kinase by a cis-acting domain. Xiao G, Sun SC. J Biol Chem. 2000 Jul 14. 275(28):21081-5. 10.1074/jbc.M002552200 PubMed 10887201.
Backbone
  Vector backbone: pCMV4
  Backbone manufacturer: Dr. David Russell, UTSW
  Backbone size (bp): 4874
  Vector type: Mammalian Expression
  Tag / fusion protein: 3x HA
Growth in bacteria
  Bacterial resistance: Ampicillin, 100 μg/mL
  Growth temperature: 37°C
  Growth strain: DH5alpha
  Copy number: High Copy
Gene/Insert
  Gene/Insert name: None
  Cloning method: Restriction Enzyme; 5′ cloning site NA (unknown if destroyed); 3′ cloning site NA (unknown if destroyed)
  Sequencing primers: 5′ CMV-F; 3′ hGH-pA-R
Terms and licenses: Academic/Nonprofit Terms; Industry Terms: Not Available to Industry
Depositor comments: This plasmid carries three copies of the influenza hemagglutinin (HA) epitope tag (YPYDVPDYA) together with restriction sites for in-frame cloning of cDNA inserts.
How to cite: pCMV4-HA was a gift from Shao-Cong Sun (Addgene plasmid # 27553 ; http://n2t.net/addgene:27553 ; RRID:Addgene_27553)
