[The description below was written by a language model from this plasmid's Addgene catalogue record and pLannotate feature annotations shown in this document.]
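Description:
pCMV4-HA is an empty mammalian expression backbone derived from pCMV4, designed for producing cDNA-encoded proteins fused to a triple influenza hemagglutinin (HA) epitope tag. It is maintained in E. coli as a high-copy plasmid through a ColE1/pUC-type origin and selected with ampicillin via the β-lactamase gene and its native promoter. An f1 bacteriophage origin is also present, which in principle permits single-stranded DNA rescue. The catalogue lists the backbone at about 4.9 kb, in line with the 4,970 nt sequenced record.

The expression cassette consists of the human cytomegalovirus immediate early enhancer and promoter, followed by a 3xHA coding segment, a short fragment of a pUC-type multiple cloning site, and the human growth hormone polyadenylation signal. Because the tag lies upstream of the cloning sites, a cDNA inserted in frame would be expressed with the three HA epitopes at its N-terminus, allowing detection or immunoprecipitation with anti-HA antibodies without a protein-specific antibody. The specific restriction sites available for cloning are not stated in the record. No insert is present.

Downstream of the poly(A) signal the annotation finds an SV40 enhancer/early promoter region and a modified SV40 intron, with no mammalian selection marker annotated after them. The SV40 early region typically includes the SV40 origin, which can support episomal amplification in T-antigen-expressing cells, though the record does not comment on this. The remaining features (T7 promoter, lac promoter/operator, CAP site, and lacI and lacZα fragments) appear to be remnants of the cloning vector lineage. The plasmid is suited to transient overexpression of tagged proteins in mammalian cells.
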