Features (pLannotate 1.2.2; 19 found; start..end, strand, type, name):
      1..380     +  enhancer       CMV enhancer: human cytomegalovirus immediate early enhancer
    382..581     +  promoter       CMV promoter: human cytomegalovirus (CMV) immediate early promoter
    682..771     +  CDS            3xHA: three tandem HA epitope tags
    784..820     -  misc_feature   MCS (fragment): pUC18/19 multiple cloning site
    821..1443    +  polyA_signal   hGH poly(A) signal: human growth hormone polyadenylation signal
   1472..1801    +  promoter       SV40 promoter: SV40 enhancer and early promoter
   1840..1936    +  intron         SV40 intron: modified SV40 intron with splice donor and acceptor sites
   1973..1989    -  misc_feature   MCS (fragment): pUC18/19 multiple cloning site
   1996..2012    -  misc_feature   MCS (fragment): pUC18/19 multiple cloning site
   2013..2031    -  promoter       T7 promoter: promoter for bacteriophage T7 RNA polymerase
   2069..2085    -  protein_bind   lac operator: The lac repressor binds to the lac operator to inhibit transcription in E. coli. This inhibition can be relieved by adding lactose or isopropyl-β-D-thiogalactopyranoside (IPTG). lac repressor encoded by lacI
   2093..2123    -  promoter       lac promoter: promoter for the E. coli lac operon
   2138..2159    -  protein_bind   CAP binding site: CAP binding activates transcription in the presence of cAMP. E. coli catabolite activator protein
   2172..2264    -  CDS            lacI (fragment): lac repressor; lacI; The lac repressor binds to the lac operator to inhibit transcription in E. coli. This inhibition can be relieved by adding lactose or isopropyl-β-D-thiogalactopyranoside (IPTG).
   2447..3035    -  rep_origin     ori: high-copy-number ColE1/pMB1/pBR322/pUC origin of replication
   3206..4066    -  CDS            AmpR: β-lactamase; bla; confers resistance to ampicillin, carbenicillin, and related antibiotics
   4067..4171    -  promoter       AmpR promoter: bla
   4198..4626    +  rep_origin     f1 ori (sequence partly withheld): f1 bacteriophage origin of replication; arrow indicates direction of (+) strand synthesis
   4657..4811    -  CDS            lacZα (fragment): LacZα fragment of β-galactosidase; lacZ fragment
>Addgene plasmid #27553 | pCMV4-HA | addgene full sequence | sequence record 421233 | Addgene NGS Result
GACATTGATTATTGACTAGTTATTAATAGTAATCAATTACGGGGTCATTAGTTCATAGCCCATATATGGA
GTTCCGCGTTACATAACTTACGGTAAATGGCCCGCCTGGCTGACCGCCCAACGACCCCCGCCCATTGACG
TCAATAATGACGTATGTTCCCATAGTAACGCCAATAGGGACTTTCCATTGACGTCAATGGGTGGAGTATT
TACGGTAAACTGCCCACTTGGCAGTACATCAAGTGTATCATATGCCAAGTCCGCCCCCTATTGACGTCAA
TGACGGTAAATGGCCCGCCTGGCATTATGCCCAGTACATGACCTTACGGGACTTTCCTACTTGGCAGTAC
ATCTACGTATTAGTCATCGCTATTACCATGGTGATGCGGTTTTGGCAGTACACCAATGGGCGTGGATAGC
GGTTTGACTCACGGGGATTTCCAAGTCTCCACCCCATTGACGTCAATGGGAGTTTGTTTTGGCACCAAAA
TCAACGGGACTTTCCAAAATGTCGTAATAACCCCGCCCCGTTGACGCAAATGGGCGGTAGGCGTGTACGG
TGGGAGGTCTATATAAGCAGAGCTCGTTTAGTGAACCGTCAGAATTGTTTTTATTTTTAATTTTCTTTCA
AATACTTCCATCGAATTCAGATCTGGTACCACGCGTACCATGGATATCTTTTACCCATACGATGTTCCTG
ACTATGCGGGCTATCCCTATGACGTCCCGGACTATGCAGGATCCTATCCATATGACGTTCCAGATTACGC
TGCTCAGATCGATAAGCTTGCATGCCTGCAGGTCGACTCTAGAGGATCCCGGGTGGCATCCCTGTGACCC
CTCCCCAGTGCCTCTCCTGGCCCTGGAAGTTGCCACTCCAGTGCCCACCAGCCTTGTCCTAATAAAATTA
AGTTGCATCATTTTGTCTGACTAGGTGTCCTTCTATAATATTATGGGGTGGAGGGGGGTGGTATGGAGCA
AGGGGCAAGTTGGGAAGACAACCTGTAGGGCCTGCGGGGTCTATTGGGAACCAAGCTGGAGTGCAGTGGC
ACAATCTTGGCTCACTGCAATCTCCGCCTCCTGGGTTCAAGCGATTCTCCTGCCTCAGCCTCCCGAGTTG
TTGGGATTCCAGGCATGCATGACCAGGCTCAGCTAATTTTTGTTTTTTTGGTAGAGACGGGGTTTCACCA
TATTGGCCAGGCTGGTCTCCAACTCCTAATCTCAGGTGATCTACCCACCTTGGCCTCCCAAATTGCTGGG
ATTACAGGCGTGAACCACTGCTCCCTTCCCTGTCCTTCTGATTTTAAAATAACTATACCAGCAGGAGGAC
GTCCAGACACAGCATAGGCTACCTGGCCATGCCCAACCGGTGGGACATTTGAGTTGCTTGCTTGGCACTG
TCCTCTCATGCGTTGGGTCCACTCAGTAGATGCCTGTTGAATTGGGTACGCGGCCAGCTTGGCTGTGGAA
TGTGTGTCAGTTAGGGTGTGGAAAGTCCCCAGGCTCCCCAGCAGGCAGAAGTATGCAAAGCATGCATCTC
AATTAGTCAGCAACCAGGTGTGGAAAGTCCCCAGGCTCCCCAGCAGGCAGAAGTATGCAAAGCATGCATC
TCAATTAGTCAGCAACCATAGTCCCGCCCCTAACTCCGCCCATCCCGCCCCTAACTCCGCCCAGTTCCGC
CCATTCTCCGCCCCATGGCTGACTAATTTTTTTTATTTATGCAGAGGCCGAGGCCGCCTCGGCCTCTGAG
CTATTCCAGAAGTAGTGAGGAGGCTTTTTTGGAGGCCTAGGCTTTTGCAAAAAGCTCCTCGAGGAACTGA
AAAACCAGAAAGTTAACTGGTAAGTTTAGTCTTTTTGTCTTTTATTTCAGGTCCCGGATCCGGTGGTGGT
GCAAATCAAAGAACTGCTCCTCAGTGGATGTTGCCTTTACTTCTAGGCCTGTACGGAAGTGTTACTTCTG
CTCTAAAAGCTGCTGCAGGTCGACTCTAGGGCCGCGTACCGAGCTCGAATTCCCTATAGTGAGTCGTATT
AAATTCGTAATCATGTCATAGCTGTTTCCTGTGTGAAATTGTTATCCGCTCACAATTCCACACAACATAC
GAGCCGGAAGCATAAAGTGTAAAGCCTGGGGTGCCTAATGAGTGAGCTAACTCACATTAATTGCGTTGCG
CTCACTGCCCGCTTTCCAGTCGGGAAACCTGTCGTGCCAGCTGCATTAATGAATCGGCCAACGCGCGGGG
AGAGGCGGTTTGCGTATTGGGCGCTCTTCCGCTTCCTCGCTCACTGACTCGCTGCGCTCGGTCGTTCGGC
TGCGGCGAGCGGTATCAGCTCACTCAAAGGCGGTAATACGGTTATCCACAGAATCAGGGGATAACGCAGG
AAAGAACATGTGAGCAAAAGGCCAGCAAAAGGCCAGGAACCGTAAAAAGGCCGCGTTGCTGGCGTTTTTC
CATAGGCTCCGCCCCCCTGACGAGCATCACAAAAATCGACGCTCAAGTCAGAGGTGGCGAAACCCGACAG
GACTATAAAGATACCAGGCGTTTCCCCCTGGAAGCTCCCTCGTGCGCTCTCCTGTTCCGACCCTGCCGCT
TACCGGATACCTGTCCGCCTTTCTCCCTTCGGGAAGCGTGGCGCTTTCTCATAGCTCACGCTGTAGGTAT
CTCAGTTCGGTGTAGGTCGTTCGCTCCAAGCTGGGCTGTGTGCACGAACCCCCCGTTCAGCCCGACCGCT
GCGCCTTATCCGGTAACTATCGTCTTGAGTCCAACCCGGTAAGACACGACTTATCGCCACTGGCAGCAGC
CACTGGTAACAGGATTAGCAGAGCGAGGTATGTAGGCGGTGCTACAGAGTTCTTGAAGTGGTGGCCTAAC
TACGGCTACACTAGAAGAACAGTATTTGGTATCTGCGCTCTGCTGAAGCCAGTTACCTTCGGAAAAAGAG
TTGGTAGCTCTTGATCCGGCAAACAAACCACCGCTGGTAGCGGTGGTTTTTTTGTTTGCAAGCAGCAGAT
TACGCGCAGAAAAAAAGGATCTCAAGAAGATCCTTTGATCTTTTCTACGGGGTCTGACGCTCAGTGGAAC
GAAAACTCACGTTAAGGGATTTTGGTCATGAGATTATCAAAAAGGATCTTCACCTAGATCCTTTTAAATT
AAAAATGAAGTTTTAAATCAATCTAAAGTATATATGAGTAAACTTGGTCTGACAGTTACCAATGCTTAAT
CAGTGAGGCACCTATCTCAGCGATCTGTCTATTTCGTTCATCCATAGTTGCCTGACTCCCCGTCGTGTAG
ATAACTACGATACGGGAGGGCTTACCATCTGGCCCCAGTGCTGCAATGATACCGCGAGACCCACGCTCAC
CGGCTCCAGATTTATCAGCAATAAACCAGCCAGCCGGAAGGGCCGAGCGCAGAAGTGGTCCTGCAACTTT
ATCCGCCTCCATCCAGTCTATTAATTGTTGCCGGGAAGCTAGAGTAAGTAGTTCGCCAGTTAATAGTTTG
CGCAACGTTGTTGCCATTGCTACAGGCATCGTGGTGTCACGCTCGTCGTTTGGTATGGCTTCATTCAGCT
CCGGTTCCCAACGATCAAGGCGAGTTACATGATCCCCCATGTTGTGCAAAAAAGCGGTTAGCTCCTTCGG
TCCTCCGATCGTTGTCAGAAGTAAGTTGGCCGCAGTGTTATCACTCATGGTTATGGCAGCACTGCATAAT
TCTCTTACTGTCATGCCATCCGTAAGATGCTTTTCTGTGACTGGTGAGTACTCAACCAAGTCATTCTGAG
AATAGTGTATGCGGCGACCGAGTTGCTCTTGCCCGGCGTCAATACGGGATAATACCGCGCCACATAGCAG
AACTTTAAAAGTGCTCATCATTGGAAAACGTTCTTCGGGGCGAAAACTCTCAAGGATCTTACCGCTGTTG
AGATCCAGTTCGATGTAACCCACTCGTGCACCCAACTGATCTTCAGCATCTTTTACTTTCACCAGCGTTT
CTGGGTGAGCAAAAACAGGAAGGCAAAATGCCGCAAAAAAGGGAATAAGGGCGACACGGAAATGTTGAAT
ACTCATACTCTTCCTTTTTCAATATTATTGAAGCATTTATCAGGGTTATTGTCTCATGAGCGGATACATA
TTTGAATGTATTTAGAAAAATAAACAAATAGGGGTTCCGCGCACATTTCCCCGAAAAGTGCCACCTG
[124 nt withheld, positions 4198-4321]
C
[91 nt withheld, positions 4323-4413]
A
[49 nt withheld, positions 4415-4463]
CCTTTGACGTTGGAGTCCACGTTCTTT
[37 nt withheld, positions 4491-4527]
ACCCTATCTCGGTCTATTCTTTTGATTTATAAGGGATTTTGCCGATTTCGGCCTATTGGTTAAAAAATGA
GCTGATTTAACAAAAATTTAACGCGAATTTTAACAAAATATTAACGCTTACAATTTCCATTCGCCATTCA
GGCTGCGCAACTGTTGGGAAGGGCGATCGGTGCGGGCCTCTTCGCTATTACGCCAGCTGGCGAAAGGGGG
ATGTGCTGCAAGGCGATTAAGTTGGGTAACGCCAGGGTTTTCCCAGTCACGACGTTGTAAAACGACGGCC
AGTGCCAAGCTGATCTATACATTGAATCAATATTGGCAATTAGCCATATTAGTCATTGGTTATATAGCAT
AAATCAATATTGGCTATTGGCCATTGCATACGTTGTATCTATATCATAATATGTACATTTATATTGGCTC
ATGTCCAATATGACCGCCATGTT
