>Addgene plasmid #27553 | pCMV4-HA | addgene partial sequence | sequence record 90885 | CMV-F 5'-CGCAAATGGGCGGTAGGCGTG-3'
TTAGTGAACCGTCAGAATTGTTTTTATTTTTAATTTTCTTTCAAATACTTCCATCGAATTCAGATCTGGT
ACCACGCGTACCATGGATATCTTTTACCCATACGATGTTCCTGACTATGCGGGCTATCCCTATGACGTCC
CGGACTATGCAGGATCCTATCCATATGACGTTCCAGATTACGCTGCTCAGATCGATAAGCTTGCATGCCT
GCAGGTCGACTCTAGAGGATCCCGGGTGGCATCCCTGTGACCCCTCCCCAGTGCCTCTCCTGGCCCTGGA
AGTTGCCACTCCAGTGCCCACCAGCCTTGTCCTAATAAAATTAAGTTGCATCATTTTGTCTGACTAGGTG
TCCTTCTATAATATTATGGGGTGGAGGGGGGTGGTATGGAGCAAGGGGCAAGTTGGGAAGACAACCTGTA
GGGCCTGCGGGGTCTATTGGGAACCAAGCTGGAGTGCAGTGGCACAATCTTGGCTCACTGCAATCTCCGC
CTCCTGGGTTCAAGCGATTCTCCTGCCTCAGCCTCCCGAGTTGTTGGGATTCCAGGCATGCATGACCAGG
CTCAGCTAATTTTTGTTTTTTTGGTAGAGACGGGGTTTCACCATATTGGCCAGGCTGGTCTCCAACTCCT
AATCTCAGGTGATCTACCCACCTTGGCCTCCCAAATTGCTGGGATTACAGGCGTGAACCACTGCTCCCTT
CCCTGTCCTTCTGATTTTAAAATAACTATACCAGCAGGAGGACGTCCAGACACAGCATA
